Addgene plasmid #35114: pSA40
Depositing lab: John McCusker. Depositing organization: Duke University. Publication: Positive and negative selection LYS5MX gene replacement cassettes for use in Saccharomyces cerevisiae. Ito-Harashima S, McCusker JH. Yeast. 2004 Jan 15;21(1):53-61. 10.1002/yea.1057 PubMed 14745782.
Backbone
  Vector backbone: pFA6-kanMX4
  Vector type: Yeast replicating
  Selectable markers: Lysine
Growth in bacteria
  Bacterial resistance: Ampicillin, 100 μg/mL
  Growth temperature: 37°C
  Growth strain: DH5alpha
  Copy number: High Copy
Gene/Insert
  Gene/Insert name: lys5 flanked by loxp
  Species: S. cerevisiae (budding yeast)
Terms and licenses: Academic/Nonprofit Terms; Industry Terms: Not Available to Industry
How to cite: pSA40 was a gift from John McCusker (Addgene plasmid # 35114 ; http://n2t.net/addgene:35114 ; RRID:Addgene_35114)
