[The description below was written by a language model from this plasmid's Addgene catalogue record and pLannotate feature annotations shown in this document.]
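Description:
pSA40 is a 4,018 bp plasmid built on the pFA6-kanMX4 backbone that carries a loxP-flanked LYS5MX cassette for gene replacement in Saccharomyces cerevisiae. In E. coli it is maintained as a high-copy plasmid through a ColE1/pUC-type origin and selected with ampicillin via the β-lactamase gene and its native promoter. The catalogue lists the vector type as "yeast replicating", but the feature table shows no yeast origin, centromere or 2μ element. This fits the usual role of pFA6-series plasmids as templates or sources for integrating marker cassettes rather than as episomes. Short lacI, rop and bom fragments are backbone remnants. T7 and SP6 promoters flank the cassette region, as is typical of this backbone.

The payload is the S. cerevisiae LYS5 coding sequence, which encodes the phosphopantetheinyl transferase needed to activate alpha-aminoadipate reductase in lysine biosynthesis. It is placed between the Ashbya gossypii TEF promoter and TEF terminator, the heterologous "MX" arrangement that limits homology to the yeast genome and so favours targeting by added flanking sequences. In a lys5 strain, the cassette restores lysine prototrophy, giving positive selection. The associated publication title describes these cassettes as supporting both positive and negative selection, though the record does not state the counter-selection method. Two loxP sites in the same orientation bracket the promoter–LYS5–terminator unit, so Cre recombinase can excise the marker after integration and leave a single loxP site. This allows the marker to be reused for successive gene disruptions in the same strain.
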