Features (pLannotate 1.2.2; 13 found; start..end, strand, type, name):
     53..86      -  protein_bind   loxP: Cre-mediated recombination occurs in the 8-bp core sequence (GCATACAT). Cre recombinase
    141..484     +  promoter       TEF promoter: Ashbya gossypii TEF promoter
    485..1300    +  CDS            LYS5: LYS5_YEAST - Experimental evidence at protein level: Swiss-Prot protein existence level 1. Catalyzes the transfer of a 4'-phosphopantetheine moiety from coenzyme A to a serine residue of acceptor proteins, such as alpha- aminoadipate reductase. Necessary for alpha-aminoadipate reductase activity. From Saccharomyces cerevisiae (strain ATCC 204508 / S288c) (Baker's yeast).
   1309..1506    +  terminator     TEF terminator: Ashbya gossypii TEF terminator
   1569..1602    -  protein_bind   loxP: Cre-mediated recombination occurs in the 8-bp core sequence (GCATACAT). Cre recombinase
   1656..1674    -  promoter       T7 promoter: promoter for bacteriophage T7 RNA polymerase
   1696..1749    -  CDS            lacI (fragment): lac repressor; lacI; The lac repressor binds to the lac operator to inhibit transcription in E. coli. This inhibition can be relieved by adding lactose or isopropyl-β-D-thiogalactopyranoside (IPTG).
   1932..2520    -  rep_origin     ori: high-copy-number ColE1/pMB1/pBR322/pUC origin of replication
   2691..3551    -  CDS            AmpR: β-lactamase; bla; confers resistance to ampicillin, carbenicillin, and related antibiotics
   3552..3656    -  promoter       AmpR promoter: bla
   3751..3786    +  CDS            rop (fragment): Rop protein, which maintains plasmids at low copy number; rop
   3888..3939    +  misc_feature   bom (fragment): basis of mobility region from pBR322
   4002..2       +  promoter       SP6 promoter (across the origin): promoter for bacteriophage SP6 RNA polymerase
>Addgene plasmid #35114 | pSA40 | depositor full sequence | sequence record 83384 | pSA40 sequence 4018 bps
GAACGCGGCCGCCAGCTGAAGCTTCGTACGCTGCAGGTCGACAACCCTTAATATAACTTCGTATAATGTA
TGCTATACGAAGTTATTAGGTCTAGAGATCTGTTTAGCTTGCCTTGTCCCCGCCGGGTCACCCGGCCAGC
GACATGGAGGCCCAGAATACCCTCCTTGACAGTCTTGACGTGCGCAGCTCAGGGGCATGATGTGACTGTC
GCCCGTACATTTAGCCCATACATCCCCATGTATAATCATTTGCATCCATACATTTTGATGGCCGCACGGC
GCGAAGCAAAAATTACGGCTCCTCGCTGCAGACCTGCGAGCAGGGAAACGCTCCCCTCACAGACGCGTTG
AATTGTCCCCACGCCGCGCCCCTGTAGAGAAATATAAAAGGTTAGGATTTGCCACTGAGGTTCTTCTTTC
ATATACTTCCTTTTAAAATCTTGCTAGGATACAGTTCTCACATCACATCCGAACATAAACAACCATGGTT
AAAACGACTGAAGTAGTAAGCGAAGTTTCAAAGGTGGCAGGTGTAAGACCATGGGCAGGTATATTCGTTG
TTGAAATTCAAGAGGATATACTCGCGGATGAGTTTACGTTCGAGGCATTAATGAGAACTTTGCCATTGGC
GTCTCAAGCCAGAATCCTCAATAAAAAATCGTTTCACGATAGATGTTCAAATCTATGCAGCCAGCTGCTG
CAGTTGTTTGGCTGCTCTATAGTAACGGGCTTAAATTTTCAAGAGCTGAAATTTGACAAGGGCAGCTTCG
GTAAGCCATTCTTAGACAACAATCGTTTTCTTCCATTTAGCATGACCATCGGTGAACAATATGTAGCTAT
GTTCCTCGTAAAATGTGTAAGTACAGATGAATACCAGGATGTCGGAATTGATATCGCTTCTCCGTGCAAT
TATGGCGGGAGGGAAGAGTTGGAGCTATTTAAAGAAGTTTTTAGTGAAAGAGAATTTAACGGTTTACTGA
AAGCGTCTGATCCATGCACAATATTTACTTACTTATGGTCCTTGAAGGAGTCGTATACAAAATTTACTGG
AACTGGCCTTAACACAGACTTGTCACTAATAGATTTTGGCGCTATCAGCTTTTTTCCGGCTGAGGGAGCT
TCTATGTGCATAACTCTGGATGAAGTTCCATTGATTTTCCATTCTCAATGGTTCAATAACGAAATTGTCA
CTATCTGTATGCCAAAGTCCATCAGTGATAAAATCAACACGAACAGACCAAAATTATATAATATCAGCTT
ATCTACGTTGATTGATTATTTCATCGAAAATGATGGTTTATAATCAGTACTGACAATAAAAAGATTCTTG
TTTTCAAGAACTTGTCATTTGTATAGTTTTTTTATATTGTAGTTGTTCTATTTTAATCAAATGTTAGCGT
GATTTATATTTTTTTTCGCCTCGACATCATCTGCCCAGATGCGAAGTTAAGTGCGCAGAAAGTAATATCA
TGCGTCAATCGTATGTGAATGCTGGTCGCTATACTGCTGTCGATTCGATACTAACGCCGCCATCCAGTGT
CGAAAACGAGCTCTCGAGAACCCTTAATATAACTTCGTATAATGTATGCTATACGAAGTTATTAGGTGAT
ATCAGATCCACTAGTGGCCTATGCGGCCGCGGATCTGCCGGTCTCCCTATAGTGAGTCGTATTAATTTCG
ATAAGCCAGGTTAACCTGCATTAATGAATCGGCCAACGCGCGGGGAGAGGCGGTTTGCGTATTGGGCGCT
CTTCCGCTTCCTCGCTCACTGACTCGCTGCGCTCGGTCGTTCGGCTGCGGCGAGCGGTATCAGCTCACTC
AAAGGCGGTAATACGGTTATCCACAGAATCAGGGGATAACGCAGGAAAGAACATGTGAGCAAAAGGCCAG
CAAAAGGCCAGGAACCGTAAAAAGGCCGCGTTGCTGGCGTTTTTCCATAGGCTCCGCCCCCCTGACGAGC
ATCACAAAAATCGACGCTCAAGTCAGAGGTGGCGAAACCCGACAGGACTATAAAGATACCAGGCGTTTCC
CCCTGGAAGCTCCCTCGTGCGCTCTCCTGTTCCGACCCTGCCGCTTACCGGATACCTGTCCGCCTTTCTC
CCTTCGGGAAGCGTGGCGCTTTCTCAATGCTCACGCTGTAGGTATCTCAGTTCGGTGTAGGTCGTTCGCT
CCAAGCTGGGCTGTGTGCACGAACCCCCCGTTCAGCCCGACCGCTGCGCCTTATCCGGTAACTATCGTCT
TGAGTCCAACCCGGTAAGACACGACTTATCGCCACTGGCAGCAGCCACTGGTAACAGGATTAGCAGAGCG
AGGTATGTAGGCGGTGCTACAGAGTTCTTGAAGTGGTGGCCTAACTACGGCTACACTAGAAGGACAGTAT
TTGGTATCTGCGCTCTGCTGAAGCCAGTTACCTTCGGAAAAAGAGTTGGTAGCTCTTGATCCGGCAAACA
AACCACCGCTGGTAGCGGTGGTTTTTTTGTTTGCAAGCAGCAGATTACGCGCAGAAAAAAAGGATCTCAA
GAAGATCCTTTGATCTTTTCTACGGGGTCTGACGCTCAGTGGAACGAAAACTCACGTTAAGGGATTTTGG
TCATGAGATTATCAAAAAGGATCTTCACCTAGATCCTTTTAAATTAAAAATGAAGTTTTAAATCAATCTA
AAGTATATATGAGTAAACTTGGTCTGACAGTTACCAATGCTTAATCAGTGAGGCACCTATCTCAGCGATC
TGTCTATTTCGTTCATCCATAGTTGCCTGACTCCCCGTCGTGTAGATAACTACGATACGGGAGGGCTTAC
CATCTGGCCCCAGTGCTGCAATGATACCGCGAGACCCACGCTCACCGGCTCCAGATTTATCAGCAATAAA
CCAGCCAGCCGGAAGGGCCGAGCGCAGAAGTGGTCCTGCAACTTTATCCGCCTCCATCCAGTCTATTAAT
TGTTGCCGGGAAGCTAGAGTAAGTAGTTCGCCAGTTAATAGTTTGCGCAACGTTGTTGCCATTGCTACAG
GCATCGTGGTGTCACGCTCGTCGTTTGGTATGGCTTCATTCAGCTCCGGTTCCCAACGATCAAGGCGAGT
TACATGATCCCCCATGTTGTGCAAAAAAGCGGTTAGCTCCTTCGGTCCTCCGATCGTTGTCAGAAGTAAG
TTGGCCGCAGTGTTATCACTCATGGTTATGGCAGCACTGCATAATTCTCTTACTGTCATGCCATCCGTAA
GATGCTTTTCTGTGACTGGTGAGTACTCAACCAAGTCATTCTGAGAATAGTGTATGCGGCGACCGAGTTG
CTCTTGCCCGGCGTCAATACGGGATAATACCGCGCCACATAGCAGAACTTTAAAAGTGCTCATCATTGGA
AAACGTTCTTCGGGGCGAAAACTCTCAAGGATCTTACCGCTGTTGAGATCCAGTTCGATGTAACCCACTC
GTGCACCCAACTGATCTTCAGCATCTTTTACTTTCACCAGCGTTTCTGGGTGAGCAAAAACAGGAAGGCA
AAATGCCGCAAAAAAGGGAATAAGGGCGACACGGAAATGTTGAATACTCATACTCTTCCTTTTTCAATAT
TATTGAAGCATTTATCAGGGTTATTGTCTCATGAGCGGATACATATTTGAATGTATTTAGAAAAATAAAC
AAATAGGGGTTCCGCGCACATTTCCCCGAAAAGTGCCACCTGACGTCTAAGAAACCATTATTATCATGAC
ATTAACCTATAAAAATAGGCGTATCACGAGGCCCTTTCGTCTCGCGCGTTTCGGTGATGACGGTGAAAAC
CTCTGACACATGCAGCTCCCGGAGACGGTCACAGCTTGTCTGTAAGCGGATGCCGGGAGCAGACAAGCCC
GTCAGGGCGCGTCAGCGGGTGTTGGCGGGTGTCGGGGCTGGCTTAACTATGCGGCATCAGAGCAGATTGT
ACTGAGAGTGCACCATATGGACATATTGTCGTTAGAACGCGGCTACAATTAATACATAACCTTATGTATC
ATACACATACGATTTAGGTGACACTATA
