>Addgene plasmid #35114 | pSA40 | addgene partial sequence | sequence record 52328 | T7 5'-TAATACGACTCACTATAGGG-3'
ACTAGTGGATCTGATATCACCTAATAACTTCGTATAGCATACATTATACGAAGTTATATTAAGGGTTCTC
GAGAGCTCGTTTTCGACACTGGATGGCGGCGTTAGTATCGAATCGACAGCAGTATAGCGACCAGCATTCA
CATACGATTGACGCATGATATTACTTTCTGCGCACTTAACTTCGCATCTGGGCAGATGATGTCGAGGCGA
AAAAAAATATAAATCACGCTAACATTTGATTAAAATAGAACAACTACAATATAAAAAAACTATACAAATG
ACAAGTTCTTGAAAACAAGAATCTTTTTATTGTCAGTACTGATTATAAACCATCATTTTCGATGAAATAA
TCAATCAACGTAGATAAGCTGATATTATATAATTTTGGTCTGTTCGTGTTGATTTTATCACTGATGGACT
TTGGCATACAGATAGTGACAATTTCGTTATTGAACCATTGAGAATGGAAAATCAATGGAACTTCATCCAG
AGTTATGCACATAGAAGCTCCCTCAGCCGGAAAAAAGCTGATAGCGCCAAAATCTATTAGTGACAAGTCT
GTGTTAAGGCCAGTTCCAGTAAATTTTGTATACGACTCCTTCAAGGACCATAAGTAAGTAAATATTGTGC
ATGGATCAGACGCTTTCAGTAAACCGTTAAATTCTCTTTCACTAAAAACTTCTTTAAATAGCTCCAACTC
TTCCCTCCCGCCATAATTGCACGGAGAAGCGATATCAATTCCGACATCCTGGTATTCATCTGTACTTACA
CATTTTACGAGGAACATAGCTACATATTGTTCACCGATGGTCATGCTAAATGGAAGAAAACGATTGTTGT
CTAAGAATGGCTTACCGAAGCTGCCCTTGTCAAATTTCAGCTCTTGAAAATTTAAGCCCGTTACTAT
